>Addgene plasmid #148260 | pnEA-NpM-Dm4E-T_9-44-R19E-GB1_AA | depositor full sequence | sequence record 290708 | Full Sequence
TTCTTGAAGACGAAAGGGCCTCGTGATACGCCTATTTTTATAGGTTAATGTCATGATAATAATGGTTTCT
TAGACGTCAGGTGGCACTTTTCGGGGAAATGTGCGCGGAACCCCTATTTGTTTATTTTTCTAAATACATT
CAAATATGTATCCGCTCATGAGACAATAACCCTGATAAATGCTTCAATAATATTGAAAAAGGAAGAGTAT
GAGTATTCAACATTTCCGTGTCGCCCTTATTCCCTTTTTTGCGGCATTTTGCCTTCCTGTTTTTGCTCAC
CCAGAAACGCTGGTGAAAGTAAAAGATGCTGAAGATCAGTTGGGTGCACGAGTGGGTTACATCGAACTGG
ATCTCAACAGCGGTAAGATCCTTGAGAGTTTTCGCCCCGAAGAACGTTTTCCAATGATGAGCACTTTTAA
AGTTCTGCTATGTGGCGCGGTATTATCCCGTGTTGACGCCGGGCAAGAGCAACTCGGTCGCCGCATACAC
TATTCTCAGAATGACTTGGTTGAGTACTCACCAGTCACAGAAAAGCATCTTACGGATGGCATGACAGTAA
GAGAATTATGCAGTGCTGCCATAACCATGAGTGATAACACTGCGGCCAACTTACTTCTGACAACGATCGG
AGGACCGAAGGAGCTAACCGCTTTTTTGCACAACATGGGGGATCATGTAACTCGCCTTGATCGTTGGGAA
CCGGAGCTGAATGAAGCCATACCAAACGACGAGCGTGACACCACGATGCCTGCAGCAATGGCAACAACGT
TGCGCAAACTATTAACTGGCGAACTACTTACTCTAGCTTCCCGGCAACAATTAATAGACTGGATGGAGGC
GGATAAAGTTGCAGGACCACTTCTGCGCTCGGCCCTTCCGGCTGGCTGGTTTATTGCTGATAAATCTGGA
GCCGGTGAGCGTGGGTCTCGCGGTATCATTGCAGCACTGGGGCCAGATGGTAAGCCCTCCCGTATCGTAG
TTATCTACACGACGGGGAGTCAGGCAACTATGGATGAACGAAATAGACAGATCGCTGAGATAGGTGCCTC
ACTGATTAAGCATTGGTAACTGTCAGACCAAGTTTACTCATATATACTTTAGATTGATTTAAAACTTCAT
TTTTAATTTAAAAGGATCTAGGTGAAGATCCTTTTTGATAATCTCATGACCAAAATCCCTTAACGTGAGT
TTTCGTTCCACTGAGCGTCAGACCCCGTAGAAAAGATCAAAGGATCTTCTTGAGATCCTTTTTTTCTGCG
CGTAATCTGCTGCTTGCAAACAAAAAAACCACCGCTACCAGCGGTGGTTTGTTTGCCGGATCAAGAGCTA
CCAACTCTTTTTCCGAAGGTAACTGGCTTCAGCAGAGCGCAGATACCAAATACTGTCCTTCTAGTGTAGC
CGTAGTTAGGCCACCACTTCAAGAACTCTGTAGCACCGCCTACATACCTCGCTCTGCTAATCCTGTTACC
AGTGGCTGCTGCCAGTGGCGATAAGTCGTGTCTTACCGGGTTGGACTCAAGACGATAGTTACCGGATAAG
GCGCAGCGGTCGGGCTGAACGGGGGGTTCGTGCACACAGCCCAGCTTGGAGCGAACGACCTACACCGAAC
TGAGATACCTACAGCGTGAGCTATGAGAAAGCGCCACGCTTCCCGAAGGGAGAAAGGCGGACAGGTATCC
GGTAAGCGGCAGGGTCGGAACAGGAGAGCGCACGAGGGAGCTTCCAGGGGGAAACGCCTGGTATCTTTAT
AGTCCTGTCGGGTTTCGCCACCTCTGACTTGAGCGTCGATTTTTGTGATGCTCGTCAGGGGGGCGGAGCC
TATGGAAAAACGCCAGCAACGCGGCCTTTTTACGGTTCCTGGCCTTTTGCTGGCCTTTTGCTCACATGTT
CTTTCCTGCGTTATCCCCTGATTCTGTGGATAACCGTATTACCGCCTTTGAGTGAGCTGATACCGCTCGC
CGCAGCCGAACGACCGAGCGCAGCGAGTCAGTGAGCGAGGAAGCGGAAGAGCGCCTGATGCGGTATTTTC
TCCTTACGCATCTGTGCGGTATTTCACACCGCATATATGGTGCACTCTCAGTACAATCTGCTCTGATGCC
GCATAGTTAAGCCAGTATACACTCCGCTATCGCTACGTGACTGGGTCATGGCTGCGCCCCGACACCCGCC
AACACCCGCTGACGCGCCCTGACGGGCTTGTCTGCTCCCGGCATCCGCTTACAGACAAGCTGTGACCGTC
TCCGGGAGCTGCATGTGTCAGAGGTTTTCACCGTCATCACCGAAACGCGCGAGGCAGCTGCGGTAAAGCT
CATCAGCGTGGTCGTGAAGCGATTCACAGATGTCTGCCTGTTCATCCGCGTCCAGCTCGTTGAGTTTCTC
CAGAAGCGTTAATGTCTGGCTTCTGATAAAGCGGGCCATGTTAAGGGCGGTTTTTTCCTGTTTGGTCACT
GATGCCTCCGTGTAAGGGGGATTTCTGTTCATGGGGGTAATGATACCGATGAAACGAGAGAGGATGCTCA
CGATACGGGTTACTGATGATGAACATGCCCGGTTACTGGAACGTTGTGAGGGTAAACAACTGGCGGTATG
GATGCGGCGGGACCAGAGAAAAATCACTCAGGGTCAATGCCAGCGCTTCGTTAATACAGATGTAGGTGTT
CCACAGGGTAGCCAGCAGCATCCTGCGATGCAGATCCGGAACATAATGGTGCAGGGCGCTGACTTCCGCG
TTTCCAGACTTTACGAAACACGGAAACCGAAGACCATTCATGTTGTTGCTCAGGTCGCAGACGTTTTGCA
GCAGCAGTCGCTTCACGTTCGCTCGCGTATCGGTGATTCATTCTGCTAACCAGTAAGGCAACCCCGCCAG
CCTAGCCGGGTCCTCAACGACAGGAGCACGATCATGCGCACCCGTGGCCAGGACCCAACGCTGCCCGAGA
TGCGCCGCGTGCGGCTGCTGGAGATGGCGGACGCGATGGATATGTTCTGCCAAGGGTTGGTTTGCGCATT
CACAGTTCTCCGCAAGAATTGATTGGCTCCAATTCTTGGAGTGGTGAATCCGTTAGCGAGGTGCCGCCGG
CTTCCATTCAGGTCGAGGTGGCCCGGCTCCATGCACCGCGACGCAACGCGGGGAGGCAGACAAGGTATAG
GGCGGCGCCTACAATCCATGCCAACCCGTTCCATGTGCTCGCCGAGGCGGCATAAATCGCCGTGACGATC
AGCGGTCCAGTGATCGAAGTTAGGCTGGTAAGAGCCGCGAGCGATCCTTGAAGCTGTCCCTGATGGTCGT
CATCTACCTGCCTGGACAGCATGGCCTGCAACGCGGGCATCCCGATGCCGCCGGAAGCGAGAAGAATCAT
AATGGGGAAGGCCATCCAGCCTCGCGTCGCGAACGCCAGCAAGACGTAGCCCAGCGCGTCGGCCGCCATG
CCGGCGATAATGGCCTGCTTCTCGCCGAAACGTTTGGTGGCGGGACCAGTGACGAAGGCTTGAGCGAGGG
CGTGCAAGATTCCGAATACCGCAAGCGACAGGCCGATCATCGTCGCGCTCCAGCGAAAGCGGTCCTCGCC
GAAAATGACCCAGAGCGCTGCCGGCACCTGTCCTACGAGTTGCATGATAAAGAAGACAGTCATAAGTGCG
GCGACGATAGTCATGCCCCGCGCCCACCGGAAGGAGCTGACTGGGTTGAAGGCTCTCAAGGGCATCGGTC
GAGATCCCGGTGCCTAATGAGTGAGCTAACTTACATTAATTGCGTTGCGCTCACTGCCCGCTTTCCAGTC
GGGAAACCTGTCGTGCCAGCTGCATTAATGAATCGGCCAACGCGCGGGGAGAGGCGGTTTGCGTATTGGG
CGCCAGGGTGGTTTTTCTTTTCACCAGTGAGACGGGCAACAGCTGATTGCCCTTCACCGCCTGGCCCTGA
GAGAGTTGCAGCAAGCGGTCCACGCTGGTTTGCCCCAGCAGGCGAAAATCCTGTTTGATGGTGGTTAACG
GCGGGATATAACATGAGCTGTCTTCGGTATCGTCGTATCCCACTACCGAGATATCCGCACCAACGCGCAG
CCCGGACTCGGTAATGGCGCGCATTGCGCCCAGCGCCATCTGATCGTTGGCAACCAGCATCGCAGTGGGA
ACGATGCCCTCATTCAGCATTTGCATGGTTTGTTGAAAACCGGACATGGCACTCCAGTCGCCTTCCCGTT
CCGCTATCGGCTGAATTTGATTGCGAGTGAGATATTTATGCCAGCCAGCCAGACGCAGACGCGCCGAGAC
AGAACTTAATGGGCCCGCTAACAGCGCGATTTGCTGGTGACCCAATGCGACCAGATGCTCCACGCCCAGT
CGCGTACCGTCTTCATGGGAGAAAATAATACTGTTGATGGGTGTCTGGTCAGAGACATCAAGAAATAACG
CCGGAACATTAGTGCAGGCAGCTTCCACAGCAATGGCATCCTGGTCATCCAGCGGATAGTTAATGATCAG
CCCACTGACGCGTTGCGCGAGAAGATTGTGCACCGCCGCTTTACAGGCTTCGACGCCGCTTCGTTCTACC
ATCGACACCACCACGCTGGCACCCAGTTGATCGGCGCGAGATTTAATCGCCGCGACAATTTGCGACGGCG
CGTGCAGGGCCAGACTGGAGGTGGCAACGCCAATCAGCAACGACTGTTTGCCCGCCAGTTGTTGTGCCAC
GCGGTTGGGAATGTAATTCAGCTCCGCCATCGCCGCTTCCACTTTTTCCCGCGTTTTCGCAGAAACGTGG
CTGGCCTGGTTCACCACGCGGGAAACGGTCTGATAAGAGACACCGGCATACTCTGCGACATCGTATAACG
TTACTGGTTTCACATTCACCACCCTGAATTGACTCTCTTCCGGGCGCTATCATGCCATACCGCGAAAGGT
TTTGCGCCATTCGATGGTGTCCGGGATCTCGACGCTCTCCCTTATGCGACTCCTGCATTAGGAAGCAGCC
CAGTAGTAGGTTGAGGCCGTTGAGCACCGCCGCCGCAAGGAATGGTGCATGCAAGGAGATGGCGCCCAAC
AGTCCCCCGGCCACGGGGCCTGCCACCATACCCACGCCGAAACAAGCGCTCATGAGCCCGAAGTGGCGAG
CCCGATCTTCCCCATCGGTGATGTCGGCGATATAGGCGCCAGCAACCGCACCTGTGGCGCCGGTGATGCC
GGCCACGATGCGTCCGGCGTAGAGGATCGAGATCTCGATCCCGCGAAATTAATACGACTCACTATAGGGG
AATTGTGAGCGGATAACAATTCCCCACTAGTAATAATTTTGTTTAACTTTAAGAAGGAGATATACCATGG
AAACTGAAGAAGGTAAACTGGTAATCTGGATTAACGGCGATAAAGGCTATAACGGTCTCGCTGAAGTCGG
TAAGAAATTCGAGAAAGATACCGGAATTAAAGTCACCGTTGAGCATCCGGATAAACTGGAAGAGAAATTC
CCACAGGTTGCGGCAACTGGCGATGGCCCTGACATTATCTTCTGGGCACACGACCGCTTTGGTGGCTACG
CTCAATCTGGCCTGTTGGCTGAAATCACCCCGGACAAAGCGTTCCAGGACAAGCTGTATCCGTTTACCTG
GGATGCCGTACGTTACAACGGCAAGCTGATTGCTTACCCGATCGCTGTTGAAGCGTTATCGCTGATTTAT
AACAAAGACCTGCTGCCGAACCCGCCAAAAACCTGGGAAGAGATCCCGGCGCTGGATAAAGAACTGAAAG
CGAAAGGTAAGAGCGCCCTGATGTTCAACCTGCAAGAACCGTACTTCACCTGGCCGCTGATTGCTGCTGA
CGGGGGTTATGCGTTCAAGTATGAAAACGGCAAGTACGACATTAAAGACGTGGGCGTGGATAACGCTGGC
GCGAAAGCGGGTCTGACCTTCCTGGTTGACCTGATTAAAAACAAACACATGAATGCAGACACCGATTACT
CCATCGCAGAAGCTGCCTTTAATAAAGGCGAAACAGCGATGACCATCAACGGCCCGTGGGCATGGTCCAA
CATCGACACCAGCAAAGTGAATTATGGTGTAACGGTACTGCCGACCTTCAAGGGTCAACCATCCAAACCG
TTCGTTGGCGTGCTGAGCGCAGGTATTAACGCCGCCAGTCCGAACAAAGAGCTGGCAAAAGAGTTCCTCG
AAAACTATCTGCTGACTGATGAAGGTCTGGAAGCGGTTAATAAAGACAAACCGCTGGGTGCCGTAGCGCT
GAAGTCTTACGAGGAAGAGTTGGCGAAAGATCCACGTATTGCCGCCACGATGGAAAACGCCCAGAAAGGT
GAAATCATGCCGAACATCCCGCAGATGTCCGCTTTCTGGTATGCCGTGCGTACTGCGGTGATCAACGCCG
CCAGCGGTCGTCAGACTGTCGATGAAGCCCTTAAAGACGCGCAGACTGGTACCGGCAGCGGCCTGGAAGT
TCTGTTCCAGGGGCCCCATATGAGGTACTCGAAAGTAGACCTGTTAGCTCTAGAGTATGAAGGTAAAAGT
CGACAGCGCCCGCAATGTTCAACACGACTTGAATTGCAGACGCTAGGTTTTTGGAAAATTGCTAGCATGC
AGTACAAACTTATCCTGAACGGTAAAACCCTGAAAGGTGAAACCACCACCGAAGCTGTTGACGCTGCTAC
CGCGGAAAAAGTTTTCAAACAGTACGCTAACGACAACGGTGTTGACGGTGAATGGACCTACGACGACGCT
ACCAAAACCTACACCGTAACGGAATGAGTTGGCTGCTGCCACCGCTGAGCAATAACTAGCATAACCCCTT
GGGGCCTCTAAACGGGTCTTGAGGGGTTTTTTGCTGAAAGGAGGAACTATATCCGGATATCCCGCAAGAG
GCCCGGCAGTACCGGCATAACCAAGCCTATGCCTACAGCATCCAGGGTGACGGTGCCGAGGATGACGATG
AGCGCATTGTTAGATTTCATACACGGTGCCTGACTGCGTTAGCAATTTAACTGTGATAAACTACCGCATT
AAAGCTTATCGATGATAAGCTGTCAAACATGAGAA
Features (pLannotate 1.2.2; 21 found; start..end, strand, type, name):
    104..208     +  promoter       AmpR promoter: bla
    209..1069    +  CDS            AmpR: β-lactamase; bla; confers resistance to ampicillin, carbenicillin, and related antibiotics
   1240..1828    +  rep_origin     ori: high-copy-number ColE1/pMB1/pBR322/pUC origin of replication
   2014..2156    -  misc_feature   bom: basis of mobility region from pBR322
   2258..2449    -  CDS            rop: Rop protein, which maintains plasmids at low copy number; rop
   2466..2846    +  CDS            YPB1_ECOLX: Protein predicted: Swiss-Prot protein existence level 4. From Escherichia coli.
   3088..3712    -  CDS            TcR (fragment): tetracycline efflux protein; tet; confers resistance to tetracycline
   3727..3748    -  protein_bind   CAP binding site: CAP binding activates transcription in the presence of cAMP. E. coli catabolite activator protein
   3761..4843    -  CDS            lacI: lac repressor; lacI; The lac repressor binds to the lac operator to inhibit transcription in E. coli. This inhibition can be relieved by adding lactose or isopropyl-β-D-thiogalactopyranoside (IPTG).
   4844..4921    -  promoter       lacI promoter: lacI
   4929..5208    -  CDS            TcR (fragment): tetracycline efflux protein; tet; confers resistance to tetracycline
   5230..5248    +  promoter       T7 promoter: promoter for bacteriophage T7 RNA polymerase
   5249..5273    +  protein_bind   lac operator: The lac repressor binds to the lac operator to inhibit transcription in E. coli. This inhibition can be relieved by adding lactose or isopropyl-β-D-thiogalactopyranoside (IPTG). lac repressor encoded by lacI
   5288..5310    +  RBS            RBS: efficient ribosome binding site from bacteriophage T7 gene 10 (Olins and Rangwala, 1989)
   5321..6417    +  CDS            MBP (fragment): maltose binding protein from E. coli; malE (mutated); This version of the gene does not encode a signal sequence, so MBP will remain in the cytosol.
   6463..6570    +  CDS            4E-T (fragment): 4ET_DROME - Experimental evidence at protein level: Swiss-Prot protein existence level 1. eIF4E1-binding protein that regulates translation and stability of mRNAs in processing bodies (P-bodies) (By similarity). Probably plays a role in P-bodies to coordinate the storage of translationally inactive mRNAs in the cytoplasm and prevent their degradation (By similarity). Acts as a binding platform for multiple RNA-binding proteins. Required for the formation of P-bodies (By similarity). From Drosophila melanogaster (Fruit fly).
   6583..6740    +  CDS            GB1 (fragment): B1 domain of Streptococcal protein G effective as a solubilizing fusion partner (Cheng and Patel, 2004)
   6745..6768    +  CDS            SET1 (fragment): solubility-enhancement tag derived from T7 phage gene 10B
   6776..6823    +  terminator     T7 terminator: transcription terminator for bacteriophage T7 RNA polymerase
   6846..6950    -  CDS            TcR (fragment): tetracycline efflux protein; tet; confers resistance to tetracycline
   6998..7026    -  promoter       tet promoter: E. coli promoter for tetracycline efflux protein gene
