[The description below was written by a language model from this plasmid's Addgene catalogue record and pLannotate feature annotations shown in this document.]
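Description:
pnEA-NpM-Dm4E-T_9-44-R19E-GB1_AA is a 7,035 nt bacterial expression plasmid for producing a short fragment of the Drosophila melanogaster eIF4E-binding protein 4E-T in E. coli. The catalogue lists the backbone as unknown, but the annotated features show a pBR322-derived, pET-like architecture: a ColE1/pMB1-type origin accompanied by the bom region and the rop gene, which keeps copy number low (consistent with the "low copy" entry), plus remnants of the tetracycline resistance gene and its promoter that are interrupted by the expression cassette and therefore non-functional. Selection is by ampicillin through the bla gene under its own promoter.

The expression cassette is driven by a T7 promoter with an adjacent lac operator and the T7 gene 10 ribosome binding site, and ends at a T7 terminator. A plasmid-borne lacI gene supplies repressor, so transcription is IPTG-inducible in hosts that provide T7 RNA polymerase. The open reading frame encodes a cytosolic maltose-binding protein lacking its signal sequence at the N-terminus, followed by the 4E-T fragment (residues 9–44 according to the name, carrying an R19E substitution) and a C-terminal GB1 domain of streptococcal protein G. A short region matching a T7 gene 10B-derived solubility tag is also annotated just before the terminator. MBP and GB1 both serve as solubilising partners for what is otherwise a small peptide. The depositor notes that the ORF derives from CG32016 isoform C. The associated study concerns the structural basis of 4E-BP-type translational inhibitors binding to eIF4E, so this point mutant was probably used in binding or structural work, although the record does not state what R19E does.
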