Addgene plasmid #148260: pnEA-NpM-Dm4E-T_9-44-R19E-GB1_AA
Purpose: Bacterial Expression of Dm4E-T_9-44-R19E
Depositing lab: Elisa Izaurralde. Depositing organization: Max Planck Institute for Developmental Biology. Publication: Molecular architecture of 4E-BP translational inhibitors bound to eIF4E. Peter D, Igreja C, Weber R, Wohlbold L, Weiler C, Ebertsch L, Weichenrieder O, Izaurralde E. Mol Cell. 2015 Mar 19;57(6):1074-87. doi: 10.1016/j.molcel.2015.01.017. Epub 2015 Feb 19. PubMed 25702871.
Backbone
  Vector backbone: Unknown
  Vector type: Bacterial Expression
Growth in bacteria
  Bacterial resistance: Ampicillin, 100 μg/mL
  Growth temperature: 37°C
  Growth strain: DH5alpha
  Copy number: Low Copy
Gene/Insert
  Gene/Insert name: Dm4E-T_9-44-R19E (alt name: 4E-T)
  Species: D. melanogaster (fly)
  Entrez Gene: 4E-T (a.k.a. Dmel_CG32016, CG11097, CG11232, CG32016, Dm4E-T, Dmel\CG32016)
  Cloning method: Unknown
Terms and licenses: Academic/Nonprofit Terms; Industry Terms: Not Available to Industry
Depositor comments: ORF extracted from CG32016 isoform C. NCBI:NM_166798.1, one variation L127S annotated as EST. Plasmids from this collection were made available to the research community and donated after the lab closed. Please note that the sequence provided by the depositing laboratory may be theoretical/predicted or based on Sanger sequencing results. There may be discrepancies between sequencing results obtained by Addgene and the depositor sequence. If an Addgene verified sequence is not available, please contact before placing your order to request that our lab fully sequence the plasmid.
How to cite: pnEA-NpM-Dm4E-T_9-44-R19E-GB1_AA was a gift from Elisa Izaurralde (Addgene plasmid # 148260 ; http://n2t.net/addgene:148260 ; RRID:Addgene_148260)
